>Addgene plasmid #203863 | Tet-O-FUW-NR4A3-P2A-mCherry | addgene full sequence | sequence record 402964 | Addgene NGS Result
ACGGATCGGGAGATCTCCCGATCCCCTATGGTGCACTCTCAGTACAATCTGCTCTGATGCCGCATAGTTA
AGCCAGTATCTGCTCCCTGCTTGTGTGTTGGAGGTCGCTGAGTAGTGCGCGAGCAAAATTTAAGCTACAA
CAAGGCAAGGCTTGACCGACAATTGCATGAAGAATCTGCTTAGGGTTAGGCGTTTTGCGCTGCTTCGCGA
TGTACGGGCCAGATATACGCGTTGACATTGATTATTGACTAGTTATTAATAGTAATCAATTACGGGGTCA
TTAGTTCATAGCCCATATATGGAGTTCCGCGTTACATAACTTACGGTAAATGGCCCGCCTGGCTGACCGC
CCAACGACCCCCGCCCATTGACGTCAATAATGACGTATGTTCCCATAGTAACGCCAATAGGGACTTTCCA
TTGACGTCAATGGGTGGAGTATTTACGGTAAACTGCCCACTTGGCAGTACATCAAGTGTATCATATGCCA
AGTACGCCCCCTATTGACGTCAATGACGGTAAATGGCCCGCCTGGCATTATGCCCAGTACATGACCTTAT
GGGACTTTCCTACTTGGCAGTACATCTACGTATTAGTCATCGCTATTACCATGGTGATGCGGTTTTGGCA
GTACATCAATGGGCGTGGATAGCGGTTTGACTCACGGGGATTTCCAAGTCTCCACCCCATTGACGTCAAT
GGGAGTTTGTTTTGGCACCAAAATCAACGGGACTTTCCAAAATGTCGTAACAACTCCGCCCCATTGACGC
AAATGGGCGGTAGGCGTGTACGGTGGGAGGTCTATATAAGCAGCGCGTTTTGCCTGTACTGGGTCTCTCT
GGTTAGACCAGATCTGAGCCTGGGAGCTCTCTGGCTAACTAGGGAACCCACTGCTTAAGCCTCAATAAAG
CTTGCCTTGAGTGCTTCAAGTAGTGTGTGCCCGTCTGTTGTGTGACTCTGGTAACTAGAGATCCCTCAGA
CCCTTTTAGTCAGTGTGGAAAATCTCTAGCAGTGGCGCCCGAACAGGGACTTGAAAGCGAAAGGGAAACC
AGAGGAGCTCTCTCGACGCAGGACTCGGCTTGCTGAAGCGCGCACGGCAAGAGGCGAGGGGCGGCGACTG
GTGAGTACGCCAAAAATTTTGACTAGCGGAGGCTAGAAGGAGAGAGATGGGTGCGAGAGCGTCAGTATTA
AGCGGGGGAGAATTAGATCGCGATGGGAAAAAATTCGGTTAAGGCCAGGGGGAAAGAAAAAATATAAATT
AAAACATATAGTATGGGCAAGCAGGGAGCTAGAACGATTCGCAGTTAATCCTGGCCTGTTAGAAACATCA
GAAGGCTGTAGACAAATACTGGGACAGCTACAACCATCCCTTCAGACAGGATCAGAAGAACTTAGATCAT
TATATAATACAGTAGCAACCCTCTATTGTGTGCATCAAAGGATAGAGATAAAAGACACCAAGGAAGCTTT
AGACAAGATAGAGGAAGAGCAAAACAAAAGTAAGACCACCGCACAGCAAGCGGCCGCTGATCTTCAGACC
TGGAGGAGGAGATATGAGGGACAATTGGAGAAGTGAATTATATAAATATAAAGTAGTAAAAATTGAACCA
TTAGGAGTAGCACCCACCAAGGCAAAGAGAAGAGTGGTGCAGAGAGAAAAAAGAGCAGTGGGAATAGGAG
CTTTGTTCCTTGGGTTCTTGGGAGCAGCAGGAAGCACTATGGGCGCAGCGTCAATGACGCTGACGGTACA
GGCCAGACAATTATTGTCTGGTATAGTGCAGCAGCAGAACAATTTGCTGAGGGCTATTGAGGCGCAACAG
CATCTGTTGCAACTCACAGTCTGGGGCATCAAGCAGCTCCAGGCAAGAATCCTGGCTGTGGAAAGATACC
TAAAGGATCAACAGCTCCTGGGGATTTGGGGTTGCTCTGGAAAACTCATTTGCACCACTGCTGTGCCTTG
GAATGCTAGTTGGAGTAATAAATCTCTGGAACAGATTTGGAATCACACGACCTGGATGGAGTGGGACAGA
GAAATTAACAATTACACAAGCTTAATACACTCCTTAATTGAAGAATCGCAAAACCAGCAAGAAAAGAATG
AACAAGAATTATTGGAATTAGATAAATGGGCAAGTTTGTGGAATTGGTTTAACATAACAAATTGGCTGTG
GTATATAAAATTATTCATAATGATAGTAGGAGGCTTGGTAGGTTTAAGAATAGTTTTTGCTGTACTTTCT
ATAGTGAATAGAGTTAGGCAGGGATATTCACCATTATCGTTTCAGACCCACCTCCCAACCCCGAGGGGAC
CCGACAGGCCCGAAGGAATAGAAGAAGAAGGTGGAGAGAGAGACAGAGACAGATCCATTCGATTAGTGAA
CGGATCGGCACTGCGTGCGCCAATTCTGCAGACAAATGGCAGTATTCATCCACAATTTTAAAAGAAAAGG
GGGGATTGGGGGGTACAGTGCAGGGGAAAGAATAGTAGACATAATAGCAACAGACATACAAACTAAAGAA
TTACAAAAACAAATTACAAAAATTCAAAATTTTCGGGTTTATTACAGGGACAGCAGAGATCCAGTTTGGT
TAGATCTCGAGTTTACCACTCCCTATCAGTGATAGAGAAAAGTGAAAGTCGAGTTTACCACTCCCTATCA
GTGATAGAGAAAAGTGAAAGTCGAGTTTACCACTCCCTATCAGTGATAGAGAAAAGTGAAAGTCGAGTTT
ACCACTCCCTATCAGTGATAGAGAAAAGTGAAAGTCGAGTTTACCACTCCCTATCAGTGATAGAGAAAAG
TGAAAGTCGAGTTTACCACTCCCTATCAGTGATAGAGAAAAGTGAAAGTCGAGTTTACCACTCCCTATCA
GTGATAGAGAAAAGTGGAAGTCGAGCTCGGTACCCGGGTCGAGGTAGGCGTGTACGGTGGGAGGCCTATA
TAAGCAGAGCTCGTTTAGTGAACCGTCAGATCGCCTGGAGACGCCATCCACGCTGTTTTGACCTCCATAG
AAGACACCGGGACCGATCCAGCCTCCGCGGCCCCGAATTCCGCCACCATGCATGACTCAATCAGATTTGG
AAATGTGGATATGCCCTGCGTCCAAGCCCAATATAGCCCTTCCCCTCCAGGTTCCAGTTATGCGGCGCAG
ACATACAGCTCGGAATACACCACGGAGATCATGAACCCCGACTACACCAAGCTGACCATGGACCTTGGCA
GCACTGAGATCACGGCTACAGCCACCACGTCCCTGCCCAGCATCAGTACCTTCGTGGAGGGCTACTCGAG
CAACTACGAACTCAAGCCTTCCTGCGTGTACCAAATGCAGCGGCCCTTGATCAAAGTGGAGGAGGGGCGG
GCGCCCAGCTACCATCACCATCACCACCACCACCACCACCACCACCACCATCACCAGCAGCAGCATCAGC
AGCCATCCATTCCTCCAGCCTCCAGCCCGGAGGACGAGGTGCTGCCCAGCACCTCCATGTACTTCAAGCA
GTCCCCACCGTCCACCCCCACCACGCCGGCCTTCCCCCCGCAGGCGGGGGCGTTATGGGACGAGGCACTG
CCCTCGGCGCCCGGCTGCATCGCACCCGGCCCGCTGCTGGACCCGCCGATGAAGGCGGTCCCCACGGTGG
CCGGCGCGCGCTTCCCGCTCTTCCACTTCAAGCCCTCGCCGCCGCATCCCCCCGCGCCCAGCCCGGCCGG
CGGCCACCACCTCGGCTACGACCCGACGGCCGCTGCCGCGCTCAGCCTGCCGCTGGGAGCCGCAGCCGCC
GCGGGCAGCCAGGCCGCCGCGCTTGAGGGCCACCCGTACGGGCTGCCGCTGGCCAAGAGGGCGGCCCCGC
TGGCCTTCCCGCCTCTCGGCCTCACGCCCTCCCCTACCGCGTCCAGCCTGCTGGGCGAGAGTCCCAGCCT
GCCGTCGCCGCCCAGCAGGAGCTCGTCGTCTGGCGAGGGCACGTGTGCCGTGTGCGGGGACAACGCCGCC
TGCCAGCACTACGGCGTGCGAACCTGCGAGGGCTGCAAGGGCTTTTTCAAGAGAACAGTGCAGAAAAATG
CAAAATATGTTTGCCTGGCAAATAAAAACTGCCCAGTAGACAAGAGACGTCGAAACCGATGTCAGTACTG
TCGATTTCAGAAGTGTCTCAGTGTTGGAATGGTAAAAGAAGTTGTCCGTACAGATAGTCTGAAAGGGAGG
AGAGGTCGTCTGCCTTCCAAACCAAAGAGCCCATTACAACAGGAACCTTCTCAGCCCTCTCCACCTTCTC
CTCCAATCTGCATGATGAATGCTCTTGTCCGAGCTTTAACAGACTCAACACCCAGAGATCTTGATTATTC
CAGATACTGTCCCACTGACCAGGCTGCTGCAGGCACAGATGCTGAGCATGTGCAACAATTCTACAACCTC
CTGACAGCCTCCATTGATGTATCCAGAAGCTGGGCAGAAAAGATTCCGGGATTTACTGATCTCCCCAAAG
AAGATCAGACATTACTTATTGAATCAGCCTTTTTGGAGCTGTTTGTCCTCAGACTTTCCATCAGGTCAAA
CACTGCTGAAGATAAGTTTGTGTTCTGCAATGGACTTGTCCTGCATCGACTTCAGTGCCTTCGTGGATTT
GGGGAGTGGCTCGACTCTATTAAAGACTTTTCCTTAAATTTGCAGAGCCTGAACCTTGATATCCAAGCCT
TAGCCTGCCTGTCAGCACTGAGCATGATCACAGAAAGACATGGGTTAAAAGAACCAAAGAGAGTCGAAGA
GCTATGCAACAAGATCACAAGCAGTTTAAAAGACCACCAGAGTAAGGGACAGGCTCTGGAGCCCACCGAG
TCCAAGGTCCTGGGTGCCCTGGTAGAACTGAGGAAGATCTGCACCCTGGGCCTCCAGCGCATCTTCTACC
TGAAGCTGGAAGACTTGGTGTCTCCACCTTCCATCATTGACAAGCTCTTCCTGGACACCCTACCTTTCAC
GCGTGAATTCGATGGATCCGGGGCCACCAACTTTTCCCTGCTGAAGCAGGCTGGCGACGTCGAGGAGAAC
CCTGGCCCTGGCTCCGGAGTGAGCAAGGGCGAGGAGGATAACATGGCCATCATCAAGGAGTTCATGCGCT
TCAAGGTGCACATGGAGGGCTCCGTGAACGGCCACGAGTTCGAGATCGAGGGCGAGGGCGAGGGCCGCCC
CTACGAGGGCACCCAGACCGCCAAGCTGAAGGTGACCAAGGGTGGCCCCCTGCCCTTCGCCTGGGACATC
CTGTCCCCTCAGTTCATGTACGGCTCCAAGGCCTACGTGAAGCACCCCGCCGACATCCCCGACTACTTGA
AGCTGTCCTTCCCCGAGGGCTTCAAGTGGGAGCGCGTGATGAACTTCGAGGACGGCGGCGTGGTGACCGT
GACCCAGGACTCCTCCCTGCAGGACGGCGAGTTCATCTACAAGGTGAAGCTGCGCGGCACCAACTTCCCC
TCCGACGGCCCCGTAATGCAGAAGAAGACCATGGGCTGGGAGGCCTCCTCCGAGCGGATGTACCCCGAGG
ACGGCGCCCTGAAGGGCGAGATCAAGCAGAGGCTGAAGCTGAAGGACGGCGGCCACTACGACGCTGAGGT
CAAGACCACCTACAAGGCCAAGAAGCCCGTGCAGCTGCCCGGCGCCTACAACGTCAACATCAAGTTGGAC
ATCACCTCCCACAACGAGGACTACACCATCGTGGAACAGTACGAACGCGCCGAGGGCCGCCACTCCACCG
GCGGCATGGACGAGCTGTACAAGTGAATCTAGAACGCGTTAAGTCGACAATCAACCTCTGGATTACAAAA
TTTGTGAAAGATTGACTGGTATTCTTAACTATGTTGCTCCTTTTACGCTATGTGGATACGCTGCTTTAAT
GCCTTTGTATCATGCTATTGCTTCCCGTATGGCTTTCATTTTCTCCTCCTTGTATAAATCCTGGTTGCTG
TCTCTTTATGAGGAGTTGTGGCCCGTTGTCAGGCAACGTGGCGTGGTGTGCACTGTGTTTGCTGACGCAA
CCCCCACTGGTTGGGGCATTGCCACCACCTGTCAGCTCCTTTCCGGGACTTTCGCTTTCCCCCTCCCTAT
TGCCACGGCGGAACTCATCGCCGCCTGCCTTGCCCGCTGCTGGACAGGGGCTCGGCTGTTGGGCACTGAC
AATTCCGTGGTGTTGTCGGGGAAATCATCGTCCTTTCCTTGGCTGCTCGCCTGTGTTGCCACCTGGATTC
TGCGCGGGACGTCCTTCTGCTACGTCCCTTCGGCCCTCAATCCAGCGGACCTTCCTTCCCGCGGCCTGCT
GCCGGCTCTGCGGCCTCTTCCGCGTCTTCGCCTTCGCCCTCAGACGAGTCGGATCTCCCTTTGGGCCGCT
TCCCCGCATCGATACCGTCGACCTCGAGACCTAGAAAAACATGGAGCAATCACAAGTAGCAATACAGCAG
CTACCAATGCTGATTGTGCCTGGCTAGAAGCACAAGAGGAGGAGGAGGTGGGTTTTCCAGTCACACCTCA
GGTACCTTTAAGACCAATGACTTACAAGGCAGCTGTAGATCTTAGCCACTTTTTAAAAGAAAAGGGGGGA
CTGGAAGGGCTAATTCACTCCCAACGAAGACAAGATATCCTTGATCTGTGGATCTACCACACACAAGGCT
ACTTCCCTGATTGGCAGAACTACACACCAGGGCCAGGGATCAGATATCCACTGACCTTTGGATGGTGCTA
CAAGGCTAGAGGAAACCCACAATATCGCTTAGTCACCTTTGCTAGCAGAACTAGTACCAGTTGAGCAAGA
GAAGGTAGAAGAAGCCAATGAAGGAGAGAACACCCGCTTGTTACACCCTGTGAGCCTGCATGGGATGGAT
GACCCGGAGAGAGAAGTATTAGAGTGGAGGTTTGACAGCCGCCTAGCATTTCATCACATGGCCCGAGAGC
TGCATCCGGACTGTACTGGGTCTCTCTGGTTAGACCAGATCTGAGCCTGGGAGCTCTCTGGCTAACTAGG
GAACCCACTGCTTAAGCCTCAATAAAGCTTGCCTTGAGTGCTTCAAGTAGTGTGTGCCCGTCTGTTGTGT
GACTCTGGTAACTAGAGATCCCTCAGACCCTTTTAGTCAGTGTGGAAAATCTCTAGCAGGGCCCGTTTAA
ACCCGCTGATCAGCCTCGACTGTGCCTTCTAGTTGCCAGCCATCTGTTGTTTGCCCCTCCCCCGTGCCTT
CCTTGACCCTGGAAGGTGCCACTCCCACTGTCCTTTCCTAATAAAATGAGGAAATTGCATCGCATTGTCT
GAGTAGGTGTCATTCTATTCTGGGGGGTGGGGTGGGGCAGGACAGCAAGGGGGAGGATTGGGAAGACAAT
AGCAGGCATGCTGGGGATGCGGTGGGCTCTATGGCTTCTGAGGCGGAAAGAACCAGCTGGGGCTCTAGGG
GGTATCCCC
[124 nt withheld, positions 7430-7553]
C
[91 nt withheld, positions 7555-7645]
A
[49 nt withheld, positions 7647-7695]
CCTTTGACGTTGGAGTCCACGTTCTTT
[37 nt withheld, positions 7723-7759]
ACCCTATCTCGGTCTATTCTTTTGATTTATAAGGGATTTTGCCGATTTCGGCCTATTGGTTAAAAAATGA
GCTGATTTAACAAAAATTTAACGCGAATTAATTCTGTGGAATGTGTGTCAGTTAGGGTGTGGAAAGTCCC
CAGGCTCCCCAGCAGGCAGAAGTATGCAAAGCATGCATCTCAATTAGTCAGCAACCAGGTGTGGAAAGTC
CCCAGGCTCCCCAGCAGGCAGAAGTATGCAAAGCATGCATCTCAATTAGTCAGCAACCATAGTCCCGCCC
CTAACTCCGCCCATCCCGCCCCTAACTCCGCCCAGTTCCGCCCATTCTCCGCCCCATGGCTGACTAATTT
TTTTTATTTATGCAGAGGCCGAGGCCGCCTCTGCCTCTGAGCTATTCCAGAAGTAGTGAGGAGGCTTTTT
TGGAGGCCTAGGCTTTTGCAAAAAGCTCCCGGGAGCTTGTATATCCATTTTCGGATCTGATCAGCACGTG
TTGACAATTAATCATCGGCATAGTATATCGGCATAGTATAATACGACAAGGTGAGGAACTAAACCATGGC
CAAGTTGACCAGTGCCGTTCCGGTGCTCACCGCGCGCGACGTCGCCGGAGCGGTCGAGTTCTGGACCGAC
CGGCTCGGGTTCTCCCGGGACTTCGTGGAGGACGACTTCGCCGGTGTGGTCCGGGACGACGTGACCCTGT
TCATCAGCGCGGTCCAGGACCAGGTGGTGCCGGACAACACCCTGGCCTGGGTGTGGGTGCGCGGCCTGGA
CGAGCTGTACGCCGAGTGGTCGGAGGTCGTGTCCACGAACTTCCGGGACGCCTCCGGGCCGGCCATGACC
GAGATCGGCGAGCAGCCGTGGGGGCGGGAGTTCGCCCTGCGCGACCCGGCCGGCAACTGCGTGCACTTCG
TGGCCGAGGAGCAGGACTGACACGTGCTACGAGATTTCGATTCCACCGCCGCCTTCTATGAAAGGTTGGG
CTTCGGAATCGTTTTCCGGGACGCCGGCTGGATGATCCTCCAGCGCGGGGATCTCATGCTGGAGTTCTTC
GCCCACCCCAACTTGTTTATTGCAGCTTATAATGGTTACAAATAAAGCAATAGCATCACAAATTTCACAA
ATAAAGCATTTTTTTCACTGCATTCTAGTTGTGGTTTGTCCAAACTCATCAATGTATCTTATCATGTCTG
TATACCGTCGACCTCTAGCTAGAGCTTGGCGTAATCATGGTCATAGCTGTTTCCTGTGTGAAATTGTTAT
CCGCTCACAATTCCACACAACATACGAGCCGGAAGCATAAAGTGTAAAGCCTGGGGTGCCTAATGAGTGA
GCTAACTCACATTAATTGCGTTGCGCTCACTGCCCGCTTTCCAGTCGGGAAACCTGTCGTGCCAGCTGCA
TTAATGAATCGGCCAACGCGCGGGGAGAGGCGGTTTGCGTATTGGGCGCTCTTCCGCTTCCTCGCTCACT
GACTCGCTGCGCTCGGTCGTTCGGCTGCGGCGAGCGGTATCAGCTCACTCAAAGGCGGTAATACGGTTAT
CCACAGAATCAGGGGATAACGCAGGAAAGAACATGTGAGCAAAAGGCCAGCAAAAGGCCAGGAACCGTAA
AAAGGCCGCGTTGCTGGCGTTTTTCCATAGGCTCCGCCCCCCTGACGAGCATCACAAAAATCGACGCTCA
AGTCAGAGGTGGCGAAACCCGACAGGACTATAAAGATACCAGGCGTTTCCCCCTGGAAGCTCCCTCGTGC
GCTCTCCTGTTCCGACCCTGCCGCTTACCGGATACCTGTCCGCCTTTCTCCCTTCGGGAAGCGTGGCGCT
TTCTCATAGCTCACGCTGTAGGTATCTCAGTTCGGTGTAGGTCGTTCGCTCCAAGCTGGGCTGTGTGCAC
GAACCCCCCGTTCAGCCCGACCGCTGCGCCTTATCCGGTAACTATCGTCTTGAGTCCAACCCGGTAAGAC
ACGACTTATCGCCACTGGCAGCAGCCACTGGTAACAGGATTAGCAGAGCGAGGTATGTAGGCGGTGCTAC
AGAGTTCTTGAAGTGGTGGCCTAACTACGGCTACACTAGAAGAACAGTATTTGGTATCTGCGCTCTGCTG
AAGCCAGTTACCTTCGGAAAAAGAGTTGGTAGCTCTTGATCCGGCAAACAAACCACCGCTGGTAGCGGTG
GTTTTTTTGTTTGCAAGCAGCAGATTACGCGCAGAAAAAAAGGATCTCAAGAAGATCCTTTGATCTTTTC
TACGGGGTCTGACGCTCAGTGGAACGAAAACTCACGTTAAGGGATTTTGGTCATGAGATTATCAAAAAGG
ATCTTCACCTAGATCCTTTTAAATTAAAAATGAAGTTTTAAATCAATCTAAAGTATATATGAGTAAACTT
GGTCTGACAGTTACCAATGCTTAATCAGTGAGGCACCTATCTCAGCGATCTGTCTATTTCGTTCATCCAT
AGTTGCCTGACTCCCCGTCGTGTAGATAACTACGATACGGGAGGGCTTACCATCTGGCCCCAGTGCTGCA
ATGATACCGCGAGACCCACGCTCACCGGCTCCAGATTTATCAGCAATAAACCAGCCAGCCGGAAGGGCCG
AGCGCAGAAGTGGTCCTGCAACTTTATCCGCCTCCATCCAGTCTATTAATTGTTGCCGGGAAGCTAGAGT
AAGTAGTTCGCCAGTTAATAGTTTGCGCAACGTTGTTGCCATTGCTACAGGCATCGTGGTGTCACGCTCG
TCGTTTGGTATGGCTTCATTCAGCTCCGGTTCCCAACGATCAAGGCGAGTTACATGATCCCCCATGTTGT
GCAAAAAAGCGGTTAGCTCCTTCGGTCCTCCGATCGTTGTCAGAAGTAAGTTGGCCGCAGTGTTATCACT
CATGGTTATGGCAGCACTGCATAATTCTCTTACTGTCATGCCATCCGTAAGATGCTTTTCTGTGACTGGT
GAGTACTCAACCAAGTCATTCTGAGAATAGTGTATGCGGCGACCGAGTTGCTCTTGCCCGGCGTCAATAC
GGGATAATACCGCGCCACATAGCAGAACTTTAAAAGTGCTCATCATTGGAAAACGTTCTTCGGGGCGAAA
ACTCTCAAGGATCTTACCGCTGTTGAGATCCAGTTCGATGTAACCCACTCGTGCACCCAACTGATCTTCA
GCATCTTTTACTTTTACCAGCGTTTCTGGGTGAGCAAAAACAGGAAGGCAAAATGCCGCAAAAAAGGGAA
TAAGGGCGACACGGAAATGTTGAATACTCATACTCTTCCTTTTTCAATATTATTGAAGCATTTATCAGGG
TTATTGTCTCATGAGCGGATACATATTTGAATGTATTTAGAAAAATAAACAAATAGGGGTTCCGCGCACA
TTTCCCCGAAAAGTGCCACCTGACGTCG
Features (pLannotate 1.2.2; 33 found; start..end, strand, type, name):
     27..79      -  misc_feature   bom (fragment): basis of mobility region from pBR322
    234..613     +  enhancer       CMV enhancer: human cytomegalovirus immediate early enhancer
    614..813     +  promoter       CMV promoter: human cytomegalovirus (CMV) immediate early promoter
    831..1011    +  LTR            5' LTR (truncated): truncated 5' long terminal repeat (LTR) from HIV-1
   1058..1183    +  misc_feature   HIV-1 Ψ: packaging signal of human immunodeficiency virus type 1
   1167..1530    +  CDS            HIV-1 gag (fragment): gag protein from human immunodeficiency virus 1; gag
   1676..1909    +  misc_feature   RRE: The Rev response element (RRE) of HIV-1 allows for Rev-dependent mRNA export from the nucleus to the cytoplasm.
   2286..2386    +  CDS            Rev (fragment): human immunodeficiency virus 1 (HIV-1) Rev protein; rev; enhances nuclear export of unspliced and incompletely spliced viral mRNAs
   2436..2553    +  misc_feature   cPPT/CTS: central polypurine tract and central termination sequence of HIV-1
   2610..2880    +  protein_bind   tetracycline response element: contains seven copies of the tetracycline operator tetO tetracycline repressor TetR
   2891..2908    +  misc_feature   MCS (fragment): pUC18/19 multiple cloning site
   2913..2951    +  promoter       minimal CMV promoter: human cytomegalovirus (CMV) immediate early promoter
   3091..4968    +  CDS            NR4A3: NR4A3_HUMAN - Also known as CHN, CSMF, MINOR, NOR1, TEC. Experimental evidence at protein level: Swiss-Prot protein existence level 1. Transcriptional activator that binds to regulatory elements in promoter regions in a cell- and response element (target)-specific manner. Induces gene expression by binding as monomers to the NR4A1 response element (NBRE) 5'-AAAAGGTCA-3' site and as homodimers to the Nur response element (NurRE) site in the promoter of their regulated target genes (By similarity). Plays a role in the regulation of proliferation, survival and differentiation of many different ce
   5059..5763    +  CDS            mCherry: mCherry is a basic (constitutively fluorescent) red fluorescent protein published in 2004, derived from Discosoma sp.. It is reported to be a very rapidly-maturing monomer with low acid sensitivity.
   5789..6377    +  misc_feature   WPRE: woodchuck hepatitis virus posttranscriptional regulatory element
   6362..6724    +  CDS            nef (fragment): NEF_HV1LA - Experimental evidence at protein level: Swiss-Prot protein existence level 1. Extracellular Nef protein targets CD4(+) T-lymphocytes for apoptosis by interacting with CXCR4 surface receptors. From Human immunodeficiency virus type 1 group M subtype B (isolate Lai) (HIV-1).
   6771..6940    +  LTR            5' LTR (fragment): 5' long terminal repeat (LTR) from HIV-1
   6948..7128    +  LTR            5' LTR (truncated): truncated 5' long terminal repeat (LTR) from HIV-1
   7160..7384    +  polyA_signal   bGH poly(A) signal: bovine growth hormone polyadenylation signal
   7388..7409    +  promoter       SV40 promoter (fragment): SV40 enhancer and early promoter
   7430..7858    +  rep_origin     f1 ori (sequence partly withheld): f1 bacteriophage origin of replication; arrow indicates direction of (+) strand synthesis
   7872..8201    +  promoter       SV40 promoter: SV40 enhancer and early promoter
   8249..8296    +  promoter       EM7 promoter: synthetic bacterial promoter&nbsp
   8315..8689    +  CDS            BleoR: antibiotic-binding protein; Sh ble from Streptoalloteichus hindustanus; confers resistance to bleomycin, phleomycin, and Zeocin™
   8699..8824    +  CDS            ble (fragment): BLE_KLEPN - Experimental evidence at protein level: Swiss-Prot protein existence level 1. Binding protein with a strong affinity to the bleomycin family of antibiotics. Binds to CL990; an antimitotic-antibiotic compound. From Klebsiella pneumoniae.
   8819..8940    +  polyA_signal   SV40 poly(A) signal: SV40 polyadenylation signal
   9011..9033    -  protein_bind   lac operator (fragment): The lac repressor binds to the lac operator to inhibit transcription in E. coli. This inhibition can be relieved by adding lactose or isopropyl-β-D-thiogalactopyranoside (IPTG). lac repressor encoded by lacI
   9037..9067    -  promoter       lac promoter: promoter for the E. coli lac operon
   9082..9103    -  protein_bind   CAP binding site: CAP binding activates transcription in the presence of cAMP. E. coli catabolite activator protein
   9116..9208    -  CDS            lacI (fragment): lac repressor; lacI; The lac repressor binds to the lac operator to inhibit transcription in E. coli. This inhibition can be relieved by adding lactose or isopropyl-β-D-thiogalactopyranoside (IPTG).
   9391..9979    -  rep_origin     ori: high-copy-number ColE1/pMB1/pBR322/pUC origin of replication
  10150..11010   -  CDS            AmpR: β-lactamase; bla; confers resistance to ampicillin, carbenicillin, and related antibiotics
  11011..11115   -  promoter       AmpR promoter: bla
