[The description below was written by a language model from this plasmid's Addgene catalogue record and pLannotate feature annotations shown in this document.]
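Description:
Tet-O-FUW-NR4A3-P2A-mCherry is an HIV-1-derived lentiviral transfer plasmid of about 11.1 kb, built on the Tet-O-FUW backbone for doxycycline/tetracycline-regulated expression in mammalian cells. It is maintained in E. coli through a high-copy ColE1/pUC-type origin and an ampicillin resistance gene. An f1 origin is also present. Outside the proviral region, the backbone carries an SV40/EM7-driven bleomycin/Zeocin resistance cassette with an SV40 polyadenylation signal. Because this cassette lies downstream of the 3' LTR, it would not be packaged into virus.

Viral genomic RNA is transcribed from a CMV enhancer/promoter fused to a truncated 5' LTR. It includes the Ψ packaging signal with a gag fragment, the RRE for Rev-dependent nuclear export, and the cPPT/CTS. The internal expression cassette consists of a tetracycline response element with seven tetO copies joined to a minimal CMV promoter, so transcription depends on a tetracycline-controlled transactivator, which this plasmid does not encode and which must be supplied separately. This promoter drives the human NR4A3 (NOR1) open reading frame, an orphan nuclear receptor transcription factor. NR4A3 is linked by a P2A self-cleaving peptide to mCherry, so red fluorescence reports expressing cells while the two proteins are produced separately. The P2A is named in the record but not annotated in the feature table. A WPRE follows to enhance transcript expression, then the 3' LTR region and a bGH polyadenylation signal.

According to the record, an ORF-specific barcode sits close to the 3' LTR, although it is not annotated; such a barcode allows the ORF to be identified in pooled experiments. The depositor notes an S240G substitution in NR4A3 that is reported not to affect function. The associated study concerns master regulators of tumor-infiltrating regulatory T cells.
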