Addgene plasmid #203863: Tet-O-FUW-NR4A3-P2A-mCherry
Purpose: Tet-inducible lentiviral plasmid expressing NR4A3-P2A-mCherry, with ORF specific barcode close to 3'LTR site
Depositing lab: Andrea Califano. Depositing organization: Columbia University. Publication: Systematic elucidation and pharmacological targeting of tumor-infiltrating regulatory T cell master regulators. Obradovic A, Ager C, Turunen M, Nirschl T, Khosravi-Maharlooei M, Iuga A, Jackson CM, Yegnasubramanian S, Tomassoni L, Fernandez EC, McCann P, Rogava M, DeMarzo AM, Kochel CM, Allaf M, Bivalacqua T, Lim M, Realubit R, Karan C, Drake CG, Califano A. Cancer Cell. 2023 May 8;41(5):933-949.e11. doi: 10.1016/j.ccell.2023.04.003. Epub 2023 Apr 27. PubMed 37116491.
Backbone
  Vector backbone: Tet-O-FUW
  Vector type: Mammalian Expression
Growth in bacteria
  Bacterial resistance: Ampicillin, 100 μg/mL
  Growth temperature: 30°C
  Growth strain: NEB Stable
  Copy number: High Copy
Gene/Insert
  Gene/Insert name: NR4A3
  Species: H. sapiens (human)
  Entrez Gene: NR4A3 (a.k.a. CHN, CSMF, MINOR, NOR1)
  Cloning method: Restriction Enzyme; 5′ cloning site unknown (unknown if destroyed)
Terms and licenses: Academic/Nonprofit Terms; Industry Terms: Not Available to Industry
Depositor comments: Depositor confirms S240G mutation in NR4A3 does not affect plasmid function.
How to cite: Tet-O-FUW-NR4A3-P2A-mCherry was a gift from Andrea Califano (Addgene plasmid # 203863 ; http://n2t.net/addgene:203863 ; RRID:Addgene_203863)
